>Addgene plasmid #19211 | pBS MAFB | addgene partial sequence | sequence record 25009 | T3 5'-GCAATTAACCCTCACTAAAGG-3'
GGGGNCTCCCGCGGTGGCGGCCGCCTCTAGAACTAGTGGATCCCCCGGGCTGCAGGAATCGGCACGAGGC
ACACTGCCTGCTTGGGAGGAGAGAGGACACAGACAGCACCATCTCATGCACAATTTACCCACTTGGAGGA
AAAAAAAAAGAGAGAATAATAAAAAAAAGGACAATATATGCAAACTCTTCATATATTGCCTGCTTTGAGA
AAAAAGTTACAGGACTCAGACGGGACATTCAATCTAAGAAAGGAAAGAAAGAAAGGAGGAAAAAAAAAAA
ACTCATCAGTTTTATTGCCTGCTTGATTATATAGAAAAATACGAAAATCTGCATTAAAAATATTAATCCT
GCATGCTGGACATGTATGGTAATAATTTCTATTTTGTACCATTTTCTTGTTTAACTTTAGCATGTTGATC
ATCGATCATAGATTTCTGTTGTTTTGTTTCATCGGTAAGGAAAGCATCACGAGTTATCCCAAGTTTTTAC
TGCTTGTGCAGTTTTGTTCGTTGGTTTTTGCTCTCTTATTTTCTTTTATGGTCGTCGGCTTGTAAATATC
TGCTACTTCAAACCGCACAGGAAAAGAAAACAGAACATAAAGCAAAGTAACATTTCAGCAGGCTGGTTGT
ACGGTTTGGTTGGTATTAAAGAGATACTTAAGGAAAAAANAAANNAAAAACCTCGGGGGGGGCGGGCCAC
NCCAATNCCCCCTNGGGGNGAGTCGTATTACGCCNCGCTCACTGGCCGTCGTTTTACAACGTCGTGACNG
GNAAACCCTGGNGTNCCCANTTTNTCNCCTGGGAACAATCCCCNTTCNCCGCNGGGGNAAAN
