[The description below was written by a language model from this plasmid's Addgene catalogue record.]
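Description:
pBS MAFB is a pBluescript-based cloning plasmid (backbone of about 3 kb) carrying a fragment of the chicken (Gallus gallus) MAFB gene, which encodes a basic leucine zipper transcription factor of the Maf family. It is maintained in E. coli as a high-copy plasmid under ampicillin selection. Although the catalogue classes it as a bacterial expression vector, nothing in the record indicates that it is meant to produce protein. The insert was placed between the XhoI (5′) and EcoRI (3′) sites of the polylinker, and it is not recorded whether those sites survived cloning. The insert size is not stated, nor is whether it covers the full coding region. The associated GenBank entry appears to be an EST-type accession, which would suggest a partial cDNA, but the record does not confirm this.

The T3 and T7 sequencing primers listed reflect the standard pBluescript arrangement, in which opposing T3 and T7 phage RNA polymerase promoters flank the multiple cloning site. This layout allows in vitro run-off transcription of either strand of the insert from linearised template, the usual way of making labelled sense and antisense riboprobes. The depositor's comment fits that use: the clone is described as a numbered probe whose expression is detected in the inner layer of the perichondrium. It belongs to a study that identified molecularly distinct subdomains of the perichondrium and periosteum in developing skeletal elements. The construct is therefore best understood as an in situ hybridisation probe template for marking MAFB transcripts in chick embryonic tissue. Which polymerase yields the antisense strand is not stated explicitly.
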