Addgene plasmid #19211: pBS MAFB
Depositing lab: Cliff Tabin. Depositing organization: Harvard Medical School. Publication: Identification of unique molecular subdomains in the perichondrium and periosteum and their role in regulating gene expression in the underlying chondrocytes. Bandyopadhyay A, Kubilus JK, Crochiere ML, Linsenmayer TF, Tabin CJ. Dev Biol. 2008 Sep 1;321(1):162-74. doi: 10.1016/j.ydbio.2008.06.012. Epub 2008 Jun 16. PubMed 18602913.
Backbone
  Vector backbone: pBluescript
  Backbone manufacturer: Stratagene
  Backbone size w/o insert (bp): 3000
  Vector type: Bacterial Expression
Growth in bacteria
  Bacterial resistance: Ampicillin, 100 μg/mL
  Growth temperature: 37°C
  Growth strain: DH5alpha
  Copy number: High Copy
Gene/Insert
  Gene/Insert name: MAFB
  Species: G. gallus (chicken)
  GenBank ID: FG356208
  Entrez Gene: MAFB
  Cloning method: Restriction Enzyme; 5′ cloning site XhoI (unknown if destroyed); 3′ cloning site EcoRI (unknown if destroyed)
  Sequencing primers: 5′ T3; 3′ T7
Terms and licenses: Academic/Nonprofit Terms; Industry Terms: Not Available to Industry
Depositor comments: Probe 2_20, expression in inner layer of PC.
How to cite: pBS MAFB was a gift from Cliff Tabin (Addgene plasmid # 19211 ; http://n2t.net/addgene:19211 ; RRID:Addgene_19211)
